Addgene plasmid #152312: pGBW-m4134535
Purpose: Mammalian expression plasmid for SARS-CoV-2 M (membrane)
Depositing lab: Ginkgo Bioworks & Benjie Chen. Depositing organization: Ginkgo Bioworks.
Backbone
  Vector backbone: pTwist_CMV_6
  Backbone size w/o insert (bp): 4180
  Vector type: Mammalian Expression
Growth in bacteria
  Bacterial resistance: Ampicillin, 100 μg/mL
  Growth temperature: 37°C
  Growth strain: DH5alpha
  Copy number: High Copy
Gene/Insert
  Gene/Insert name: SARS-CoV-2 M (membrane) (alt names: membrane glycoprotein; M protein)
  Species: Severe acute respiratory syndrome coronavirus 2
  Insert size (bp): 662
  Mutation: wt
  Entrez Gene: M (a.k.a. GU280_gp05)
  Promoter: CMV
  Tag / fusion protein: Cleavable TEV;V5 (C terminal on backbone)
  Cloning method: Unknown
Resource information
  A portion of this plasmid was derived from a plasmid made by: GinkgoBioworks
Depositor comments: NCBI reference sequence: YP_009724393.1
How to cite: pGBW-m4134535 was a gift from Ginkgo Bioworks & Benjie Chen (Addgene plasmid # 152312 ; http://n2t.net/addgene:152312 ; RRID:Addgene_152312)
