[The description below was written by a language model from this plasmid's Addgene catalogue record and pLannotate feature annotations shown in this document.]
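Description:
pGBW-m4134535 is a mammalian expression plasmid carrying the wild-type membrane (M) glycoprotein gene of SARS-CoV-2, built on the pTwist_CMV_6 backbone. It is propagated in E. coli as a high-copy plasmid through a ColE1/pUC-type origin and is selected with ampicillin via a full-length β-lactamase (AmpR) gene. The annotation also picks up a short additional β-lactamase fragment elsewhere in the backbone. No mammalian selection marker is recorded or annotated, which suggests use by transient transfection.

The expression cassette begins with the human cytomegalovirus immediate-early enhancer, which wraps around the numbering origin of the circular sequence. CMV promoter elements follow and drive the M open reading frame. The annotation matches this frame to the SARS-CoV-2 M protein, a viral envelope component central to virion morphogenesis and assembly and involved in localising the spike protein at the cis-Golgi. The catalogue entry lists a C-terminal, backbone-encoded TEV-cleavable V5 tag, which would allow antibody detection or pull-down with optional protease removal. The feature table does not annotate the TEV site or V5 epitope separately, although there is unannotated sequence between the end of the M coding region and the downstream SV40 polyadenylation signal where they could lie.

The cassette and the bacterial marker are flanked by isolating elements: T7 and rrnG transcription terminators, a synthetic poly(A) signal upstream of the enhancer, and 5′ and 3′ β-globin insulator sequences. These limit read-through and interference between units. The construct suits expression of tagged M protein in mammalian cells for studies of localisation, interactions or viral assembly.
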