Features (pLannotate 1.2.2; 17 found; start..end, strand, type, name):
      1..304     +  enhancer       CMV enhancer: human cytomegalovirus immediate early enhancer
    377..394     -  promoter       CMV promoter (fragment): human cytomegalovirus (CMV) immediate early promoter
    457..508     +  promoter       CMVd2 promoter: truncated human cytomegalovirus (CMV) immediate early promoter that yields moderately reduced expression relative to the full-length promoter
    583..1248    +  CDS            VME1_SARS2: Experimental evidence at protein level: Swiss-Prot protein existence level 1. Component of the viral envelope that plays a central role in virus morphogenesis and assembly via its interactions with other viral proteins (By similarity). Regulates the localization of S protein at cis-Golgi, the place of virus budding (PubMed:33229438). May act by binding cytoplasmic c-terminus of S (PubMed:33229438). From Severe acute respiratory syndrome coronavirus 2 (2019-nCoV) (SARS-CoV-2).
   1364..1485    -  polyA_signal   SV40 poly(A) signal: SV40 polyadenylation signal
   1508..1577    -  CDS            large T antigen (fragment): large T antigen from SV40 (simian virus 40)
   1600..1646    +  terminator     T7 terminator: transcription terminator for bacteriophage T7 RNA polymerase
   1676..1812    +  terminator     rrnG terminator: transcription terminator from the E. coli ribosomal RNA rrnG operon (Albrechtsen et al., 1991)
   1857..1928    +  misc_feature   3' β-globin insulator: insulator downstream of the human β-globin locus (Farrell et al., 2002)
   2154..2742    -  rep_origin     ori: high-copy-number ColE1/pMB1/pBR322/pUC origin of replication
   2914..2978    -  CDS            bla(M) (fragment): β-lactamase lacking the signal sequence; bla(M); allows cytosolic expression of β-lactamase
   3488..4348    +  CDS            AmpR: β-lactamase; bla; confers resistance to ampicillin, carbenicillin, and related antibiotics
   4361..4497    +  terminator     rrnG terminator: transcription terminator from the E. coli ribosomal RNA rrnG operon (Albrechtsen et al., 1991)
   4649..4720    +  misc_feature   5' β-globin insulator: insulator upstream of the human β-globin locus (Farrell et al., 2002)
   4725..4771    -  terminator     T7 terminator: transcription terminator for bacteriophage T7 RNA polymerase
   4789..4837    -  polyA_signal   poly(A) signal: synthetic polyadenylation signal
   4868..4917    +  enhancer       CMV enhancer (fragment): human cytomegalovirus immediate early enhancer
>Addgene plasmid #152312 | pGBW-m4134535 | addgene full sequence | sequence record 313277 | Addgene NGS Result
CGTTACATAACTTACGGTAAATGGCCCGCCTGGCTGACCGCCCAACGACCCCCGCCCATTGACGTCAATA
ATGACGTATGTTCCCATAGTAACGCCAATAGGGACTTTCCATTGACGTCAATGGGTGGAGTATTTACGGT
AAACTGCCCACTTGGCAGTACATCAAGTGTATCATATGCCAAGTACGCCCCCTATTGACGTCAATGACGG
TAAATGGCCCGCCTGGCATTATGCCCAGTACATGACCTTATGGGACTTTCCTACTTGGCAGTACATCTAC
GTATTAGTCATCGCTATTACCATGCTGATGCGGTTTTGGCAGTACATCAATGGGCGTGGATAGCGGTTTG
ACTCACGGGGATTTCCAAGTCTCCACCCCATTGACGTCAATGGGAGTTTGTTTTGGCACCAAAATCAACG
GGACTTTCCAAAATGTCGTAACAACTCCGCCCCATTGACGCAAATGGGCGGTAGGCGTGTACGGTGGGAG
GTCTATATAAGCAGAGCTGGTTTAGTGAACCGTCAGATCAGATCTTTGTCGATCCTACCATCCACTCGAC
ACACCCGCCAGCGGCCGCCACCATGGCGGACAGCAACGGCACTATTACAGTCGAAGAGCTTAAGAAATTA
CTCGAGCAGTGGAATTTGGTAATAGGATTCCTGTTTCTAACGTGGATCTGTCTGCTGCAATTCGCATATG
CCAACCGGAATAGATTTCTCTACATCATTAAGTTGATCTTCCTGTGGCTGCTTTGGCCTGTGACCTTGGC
TTGCTTTGTTCTGGCCGCCGTGTACCGCATAAACTGGATTACCGGTGGGATCGCTATCGCAATGGCGTGC
CTCGTGGGCCTTATGTGGCTGTCCTATTTTATAGCCTCATTCCGACTCTTTGCTCGTACTAGGAGTATGT
GGTCTTTCAATCCCGAAACAAATATTTTACTAAACGTCCCGCTGCATGGGACCATTTTAACAAGACCATT
GCTAGAGAGCGAGCTCGTGATCGGCGCAGTTATACTGCGGGGACACCTCAGGATCGCCGGACACCATCTG
GGTCGCTGTGATATTAAAGACCTGCCCAAGGAAATAACAGTGGCTACCTCGCGTACTCTTTCATACTATA
AACTGGGAGCCAGCCAGAGAGTGGCCGGGGATTCTGGCTTCGCAGCATATAGTCGATACAGGATCGGGAA
CTACAAGCTGAATACGGACCACTCCTCCTCTAGTGATAATATTGCATTGCTCGTACAGGAAAACCTTTAC
TTTCAGTCGGGGAAACCTATACCCAATCCACTTCTCGGCTTAGATTCTACCTAAGCTAGCTTGACTGACT
GAGATACAGCGTACCTTCAGCTCACAGACATGATAAGATACATTGATGAGTTTGGACAAACCACAACTAG
AATGCAGTGAAAAAAATGCTTTATTTGTGAAATTTGTGATGCTATTGCTTTATTTGTAACCATTATAAGC
TGCAATAAACAAGTTAACAACAACAATTGCATTCATTTTATGTTTCAGGTTCAGGGGGAGGTGTGGGAGG
TTTTTTAAAGCAAGTAAAACCTCTACAAATGTGGTATTGGCCCATCTCTATCGGTATCGTAGCATAACCC
CTTGGGGCCTCTAAACGGGTCTTGAGGGGTTTTTTGTGCCCCTCGGGCCGGATTGCTATCTACCGGCATT
GGCGCAGAAAAAAATGCCTGATGCGACGCTGCGCGTCTTATACTCCCACATATGCCAGATTCAGCAACGG
ATACGGCTTCCCCAACTTGCCCACTTCCATACGTGTCCTCCTTACCAGAAATTTATCCTTAAGGTCGTCA
GCTATCCTGCAGGCGATCTCTCGATTTCGATCAAGACATTCCTTTAATGGTCTTTTCTGGACACCACTAG
GGGTCAGAAGTAGTTCATCAAACTTTCTTCCCTCCCTAATCTCATTGGTTACCTTGGGCTATCGAAACTT
AATTAACCAGTCAAGTCAGCTACTTGGCGAGATCGACTTGTCTGGGTTTCGACTACGCTCAGAATTGCGT
CAGTCAAGTTCGATCTGGTCCTTGCTATTGCACCCGTTCTCCGATTACGAGTTTCATTTAAATCATGTGA
GCAAAAGGCCAGCAAAAGGCCAGGAACCGTAAAAAGGCCGCGTTGCTGGCGTTTTTCCATAGGCTCCGCC
CCCCTGACGAGCATCACAAAAATCGACGCTCAAGTCAGAGGTGGCGAAACCCGACAGGACTATAAAGATA
CCAGGCGTTTCCCCCTGGAAGCTCCCTCGTGCGCTCTCCTGTTCCGACCCTGCCGCTTACCGGATACCTG
TCCGCCTTTCTCCCTTCGGGAAGCGTGGCGCTTTCTCATAGCTCACGCTGTAGGTATCTCAGTTCGGTGT
AGGTCGTTCGCTCCAAGCTGGGCTGTGTGCACGAACCCCCCGTTCAGCCCGACCGCTGCGCCTTATCCGG
TAACTATCGTCTTGAGTCCAACCCGGTAAGACACGACTTATCGCCACTGGCAGCAGCCACTGGTAACAGG
ATTAGCAGAGCGAGGTATGTAGGCGGTGCTACAGAGTTCTTGAAGTGGTGGCCTAACTACGGCTACACTA
GAAGAACAGTATTTGGTATCTGCGCTCTGCTGAAGCCAGTTACCTTCGGAAAAAGAGTTGGTAGCTCTTG
ATCCGGCAAACAAACCACCGCTGGTAGCGGTGGTTTTTTTGTTTGCAAGCAGCAGATTACGCGCAGAAAA
AAAGGATCTCAAGAAGATCCTTTGATCTTTTCTACGGGGTCTGACGCTCAGTGGAACGAAAACTCACGTT
AAGGGATTTTGGTCATGAGATTATCAAAAAGGATCTTCACCTAGATCCTTTTAAATTAAAAATGAAGTTT
TAAATCAATCTAAAGTATATATGAGTAAACTTGGTCTGACAGTTACCAATGCTTAATCAGTGAGGCACCT
ATCTCAGCGATCTGTCTATTTCGTTCATCCATAGTTGCATTTAAATTTCCGAACTCTCCAAGGCCCTCGT
CGGAAAATCTTCAAACCTTTCGTCCGATCCATCTTGCAGGCTACCTCTCGAACGAACTATCGCAAGTCTC
TTGGCCGGCCTTGCGCCTTGGCTATTGCTTGGCAGCGCCTATCGCCAGGTATTACTCCAATCCCGAATAT
CCGAGATCGGGATCACCCGAGAGAAGTTCAACCTACATCCTCAATCCCGATCTATCCGAGATCCGAGGAA
TATCGAAATCGGGGCGCGCCTGGTGTACCGAGAACGATCCTCTCAGTGCGAGTCTCGACGATCCATATCG
TTGCTTGGCAGTCAGCCAGTCGGAATCCAGCTTGGGACCCAGGAAGTCCAATCGTCAGATATTGTACTCA
AGCCTGGTCACGGCAGCGTACCGATCTGTTTAAACCTAGATATTGATAGTCTGATCGGTCAACGTATAAT
CGAGTCCTAGCTTTTGCAAACATCTATCAAGAGACAGGATCAGCAGGAGGCTTTCGCATGAGTATTCAAC
ATTTCCGTGTCGCCCTTATTCCCTTTTTTGCGGCATTTTGCCTTCCTGTTTTTGCTCACCCAGAAACGCT
GGTGAAAGTAAAAGATGCTGAAGATCAGTTGGGTGCGCGAGTGGGTTACATCGAACTGGATCTCAACAGC
GGTAAGATCCTTGAGAGTTTTCGCCCCGAAGAACGCTTTCCAATGATGAGCACTTTTAAAGTTCTGCTAT
GTGGCGCGGTATTATCCCGTATTGACGCCGGGCAAGAGCAACTCGGTCGCCGCATACACTATTCTCAGAA
TGACTTGGTTGAGTATTCACCAGTCACAGAAAAGCATCTTACGGATGGCATGACAGTAAGAGAATTATGC
AGTGCTGCCATAACCATGAGTGATAACACTGCGGCCAACTTACTTCTGACAACGATTGGAGGACCGAAGG
AGCTAACCGCTTTTTTGCACAACATGGGGGATCATGTAACTCGCCTTGATCGTTGGGAACCGGAGCTGAA
TGAAGCCATACCAAACGACGAGCGTGACACCACGATGCCTGTAGCAATGGCAACAACCTTGCGTAAACTA
TTAACTGGCGAACTACTTACTCTAGCTTCCCGGCAACAGTTGATAGACTGGATGGAGGCGGATAAAGTTG
CAGGACCACTTCTGCGCTCGGCCCTTCCGGCTGGCTGGTTTATTGCTGATAAATCTGGAGCCGGTGAGCG
TGGGTCTCGCGGTATCATTGCAGCACTGGGGCCAGATGGTAAGCCCTCCCGTATCGTAGTTATCTACACG
ACGGGGAGTCAGGCAACTATGGATGAACGAAATAGACAGATCGCTGAGATAGGTGCCTCACTGATTAAGC
ATTGGTAACCGATTCTAGGTGCATTGGCGCAGAAAAAAATGCCTGATGCGACGCTGCGCGTCTTATACTC
CCACATATGCCAGATTCAGCAACGGATACGGCTTCCCCAACTTGCCCACTTCCATACGTGTCCTCCTTAC
CAGAAATTTATCCTTAAGATCCCGAATCGTTTAAACTCGACTCTGGCTCTATCGAATCTCCGTCGTTTCG
AGCTTACGCGAACAGCCGTGGCGCTCATTTGCTCGTCGGGCATCGAATCTCGTCAGCTATCGTCAGCTTA
CCTTTTTGGCAGCGATCGCGGCTCCCGACATCTTGGACCATTAGCTCCACAGGTATCTTCTTCCCTCTAG
TGGTCATAACAGCAGCTTCAGCTACCTCTCAATTCAAAAAACCCCTCAAGACCCGTTTAGAGGCCCCAAG
GGGTTATGCTATCAATCGTTGCGTTACACACACAAAAAACCAACACACATCCATCTTCGATGGATAGCGA
TTTTATTATCTAACTGCTGATCGAGTGTAGCCAGATCTAGTAATCAATTACGGGGTCATTAGTTCATAGC
CCATATATGGAGTTCCG
